Addgene plasmid #144693: TFORF3217
Purpose: Lentiviral vector for overexpressing transcription factor ORFs with unique 24-bp barcodes. Barcodes facilitate identification of transcription factors in pooled screens.
Depositing lab: Feng Zhang. Depositing organization: Broad Institute. Publication: A transcription factor atlas of directed differentiation. Joung J, Ma S, Tay T, Geiger-Schuller KR, Kirchgatterer PC, Verdine VK, Guo B, Arias-Garcia MA, Allen WE, Singh A, Kuksenko O, Abudayyeh OO, Gootenberg JS, Fu Z, Macrae RK, Buenrostro JD, Regev A, Zhang F. Cell. 2023 Jan 5;186(1):209-229.e26. doi: 10.1016/j.cell.2022.11.026. PubMed 36608654.
Backbone
  Vector backbone: pLX_TRC317
  Backbone manufacturer: Broad Institute Genetic Perturbation Platform
  Backbone size w/o insert (bp): 8264
  Vector type: Mammalian Expression, Lentiviral
  Selectable markers: Puromycin
Growth in bacteria
  Bacterial resistance: Ampicillin, 100 μg/mL
  Growth temperature: 37°C
  Growth strain: NEB Stable
  Copy number: High Copy
Gene/Insert
  Gene/Insert name: ZNF227
  Species: H. sapiens (human)
  Insert size (bp): 2603
  Entrez Gene: ZNF227
  Promoter: EF1a
  Tag / fusion protein: V5 (C terminal on insert)
  Cloning method: Gateway Cloning
  Sequencing primers: 5′ GGGTGGAGACTGAAGTTAGGCCAG; 3′ CACATAGCGTAAAAGGAGCAACATAG
Resource information
  A portion of this plasmid was derived from a plasmid made by: Broad Institute Genetic Perturbation Platform
Terms and licenses: Academic/Nonprofit Terms; Industry Terms: Not Available to Industry
Depositor comments: NM_182490.2 Please test multiple small colonies in case of plasmid recombination. To make this collection available in a timely manner, a portion of this collection was not fully sequenced by Addgene. If an Addgene verified full plasmid sequence is not available, please contact us prior to placing an order to request the full sequence.
How to cite: TFORF3217 was a gift from Feng Zhang (Addgene plasmid # 144693 ; http://n2t.net/addgene:144693 ; RRID:Addgene_144693)
