[The description below was written by a language model from this plasmid's Addgene catalogue record and pLannotate feature annotations shown in this document.]
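Description:
TFORF3217 is a third-generation-style, self-inactivating lentiviral expression plasmid built on the pLX_TRC317 backbone and carrying the human zinc-finger protein gene ZNF227 as a Gateway-cloned open reading frame. It belongs to a barcoded transcription factor ORF collection in which each construct carries a unique 24-bp barcode, so that the overexpressed factor can be identified by sequencing in pooled screens. The barcode itself is not annotated in the feature table. In bacteria the plasmid is maintained through a high-copy ColE1/pUC-type origin with ampicillin resistance. An f1 origin and remnants of lac and T7/T3 cloning-vector sequence are also present. The depositor notes that the plasmid can recombine, as is common for LTR-containing vectors.

The viral transcript is driven by an RSV promoter fused to a truncated HIV-1 5' LTR, followed by the Ψ packaging signal with a partial gag sequence and the RRE for Rev-dependent nuclear export. Inside the provirus, an SV40 early promoter drives puromycin N-acetyltransferase for selecting transduced mammalian cells, and a cPPT/CTS element aids nuclear import of the reverse-transcribed genome. The EF-1α promoter then drives constitutive expression of ZNF227, which is flanked by attB1 and attB2 sites and fused at its C terminus to a V5 epitope tag for detection. The annotation software matched only part of the ORF to ZNF227, but the interval between the att sites is consistent with the recorded insert size. A WPRE downstream enhances transcript expression, and the ΔU3 3' LTR renders the integrated provirus self-inactivating, with an SV40 polyadenylation signal beyond it. The construct is intended for lentiviral overexpression of ZNF227, individually or within pooled screens of transcription factors such as those studying directed differentiation.
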