Features (pLannotate 1.2.2; 34 found; start..end, strand, type, name):
      1..1179    +  promoter       EF-1α promoter: strong constitutive promoter for human elongation factor EF-1α
   1200..1217    +  protein_bind   attB1 (fragment): mutant version of attB; core recombination site for the Gateway® BP reaction BP Clonase™
   1223..2257    +  CDS            ZNF227 (fragment): ZN227_HUMAN - Experimental evidence at protein level: Swiss-Prot protein existence level 1. May be involved in transcriptional regulation. From Homo sapiens (Human).
   3621..3645    -  protein_bind   attB2: mutant version of attB; recombination site for the Gateway® BP reaction BP Clonase™
   3653..3694    +  CDS            V5 tag: epitope tag from simian virus 5
   3710..3763    +  promoter       U6 promoter (fragment): RNA polymerase III promoter for human U6 snRNA
   3805..4393    +  misc_feature   WPRE: woodchuck hepatitis virus posttranscriptional regulatory element
   4444..4463    +  misc_feature   cPPT/CTS (fragment): central polypurine tract and central termination sequence of HIV-1
   4465..4698    +  LTR            3' LTR (ΔU3): self-inactivating 3' long terminal repeat (LTR) from HIV-1
   4776..4897    +  polyA_signal   SV40 poly(A) signal: SV40 polyadenylation signal
   4937..5072    +  rep_origin     SV40 ori: SV40 origin of replication
   5093..5111    -  promoter       T7 promoter: promoter for bacteriophage T7 RNA polymerase
   5119..5274    +  CDS            lacZα (fragment): LacZα fragment of β-galactosidase; lacZ fragment
   5279..5707    +  rep_origin     f1 ori (sequence partly withheld): f1 bacteriophage origin of replication; arrow indicates direction of (+) strand synthesis
   5760..5864    +  promoter       AmpR promoter: bla
   5865..6725    +  CDS            AmpR: β-lactamase; bla; confers resistance to ampicillin, carbenicillin, and related antibiotics
   6896..7484    +  rep_origin     ori: high-copy-number ColE1/pMB1/pBR322/pUC origin of replication
   7667..7759    +  CDS            lacI (fragment): lac repressor; lacI; The lac repressor binds to the lac operator to inhibit transcription in E. coli. This inhibition can be relieved by adding lactose or isopropyl-β-D-thiogalactopyranoside (IPTG).
   7772..7793    +  protein_bind   CAP binding site: CAP binding activates transcription in the presence of cAMP. E. coli catabolite activator protein
   7808..7838    +  promoter       lac promoter: promoter for the E. coli lac operon
   7842..7864    +  protein_bind   lac operator (fragment): The lac repressor binds to the lac operator to inhibit transcription in E. coli. This inhibition can be relieved by adding lactose or isopropyl-β-D-thiogalactopyranoside (IPTG). lac repressor encoded by lacI
   7907..7925    +  promoter       T3 promoter: promoter for bacteriophage T3 RNA polymerase
   7953..8179    +  promoter       RSV promoter: Rous sarcoma virus enhancer/promoter
   8180..8360    +  LTR            5' LTR (truncated): truncated 5' long terminal repeat (LTR) from HIV-1
   8407..8532    +  misc_feature   HIV-1 Ψ: packaging signal of human immunodeficiency virus type 1
   8516..8879    +  CDS            HIV-1 gag (fragment): gag protein from human immunodeficiency virus 1; gag
   9025..9258    +  misc_feature   RRE: The Rev response element (RRE) of HIV-1 allows for Rev-dependent mRNA export from the nucleus to the cytoplasm.
   9635..9661    +  CDS            Rev (fragment): human immunodeficiency virus 1 (HIV-1) Rev protein; rev; enhances nuclear export of unspliced and incompletely spliced viral mRNAs
   9668..9691    +  promoter       SV40 promoter (fragment): SV40 early promoter
   9692..9763    +  promoter       SV40 promoter (fragment): SV40 enhancer and early promoter
   9787..9922    +  rep_origin     SV40 ori: SV40 origin of replication
   9968..10564   +  CDS            PuroR (fragment): puromycin N-acetyltransferase; pac from Streptomyces; confers resistance to puromycin
  10613..10730   +  misc_feature   cPPT/CTS: central polypurine tract and central termination sequence of HIV-1
  10795..10861   +  CDS            small t antigen (fragment): SV40 (simian virus 40) small t antigen
>Addgene plasmid #144693 | TFORF3217 | addgene full sequence | sequence record 350849 | Addgene NGS Result
GGCTCCGGTGCCCGTCAGTGGGCAGAGCGCACATCGCCCACAGTCCCCGAGAAGTTGGGGGGAGGGGTCG
GCAATTGAACCGGTGCCTAGAGAAGGTGGCGCGGGGTAAACTGGGAAAGTGATGTCGTGTACTGGCTCCG
CCTTTTTCCCGAGGGTGGGGGAGAACCGTATATAAGTGCAGTAGTCGCCGTGAACGTTCTTTTTCGCAAC
GGGTTTGCCGCCAGAACACAGGTAAGTGCCGTGTGTGGTTCCCGCGGGCCTGGCCTCTTTACGGGTTATG
GCCCTTGCGTGCCTTGAATTACTTCCACCTGGCTGCAGTACGTGATTCTTGATCCCGAGCTTCGGGTTGG
AAGTGGGTGGGAGAGTTCGAGGCCTTGCGCTTAAGGAGCCCCTTCGCCTCGTGCTTGAGTTGAGGCCTGG
CCTGGGCGCTGGGGCCGCCGCGTGCGAATCTGGTGGCACCTTCGCGCCTGTCTCGCTGCTTTCGATAAGT
CTCTAGCCATTTAAAATTTTTGATGACCTGCTGCGACGCTTTTTTTCTGGCAAGATAGTCTTGTAAATGC
GGGCCAAGATCTGCACACTGGTATTTCGGTTTTTGGGGCCGCGGGCGGCGACGGGGCCCGTGCGTCCCAG
CGCACATGTTCGGCGAGGCGGGGCCTGCGAGCGCGGCCACCGAGAATCGGACGGGGGTAGTCTCAAGCTG
GCCGGCCTGCTCTGGTGCCTGGCCTCGCGCCGCCGTGTATCGCCCCGCCCTGGGCGGCAAGGCTGGCCCG
GTCGGCACCAGTTGCGTGAGCGGAAAGATGGCCGCTTCCCGGCCCTGCTGCAGGGAGCTCAAAATGGAGG
ACGCGGCGCTCGGGAGAGCGGGCGGGTGAGTCACCCACACAAAGGAAAAGGGCCTTTCCGTCCTCAGCCG
TCGCTTCATGTGACTCCACGGAGTACCGGGCGCCGTCCAGGCACCTCGATTAGTTCTCGAGCTTTTGGAG
TACGTCGTCTTTAGGTTGGGGGGAGGGGTTTTATGCGATGGAGTTTCCCCACACTGAGTGGGTGGAGACT
GAAGTTAGGCCAGCTTGGCACTTGATGTAATTCTCCTTGGAATTTGCCCTTTTTGAGTTTGGATCTTGGT
TCATTCTCAAGCCTCAGACAGTGGTTCAAAGTTTTTTTCTTCCATTTCAGGTGTCGTGAGGCTAGCATCG
ATTGATCAACAAGTTTGTACAAAAAAGTTGGCATGCCATCTCAGAACTATGACCTTCCCCAGAAGAAGCA
GGAGAAAATGACCAAGTTTCAGGAGGCTGTGACATTCAAGGATGTGGCTGTGGTCTTCTCCAGGGAGGAA
CTGCGACTGCTCGATCTTACCCAGAGGAAGCTGTACCGAGATGTCATGGTGGAGAACTTCAAGAACCTGG
TTGCAGTGGGGCATCTTCCCTTCCAACCAGATATGGTATCCCAATTGGAAGCAGAAGAAAAGCTTTGGAT
GATGGAAACAGAAACCCAAAGAAGCAGCAAGCATCAAAATAAGATGGAAACACTCCAAAAATTTGCATTA
AAATACCTTTCAAATCAAGAGCTGTCCTGCTGGCAAATCTGGAAACAGGTTGCAAGTGAATTAACCAGGT
GTCTTCAGGGGAAGAGTTCCCAGTTATTACAAGGTGACTCTATTCAGGTTTCTGAAAATGAGAACAATAT
AATGAACCCTAAAGGAGATAGCTCTATTTATATTGAAAATCAAGAGTTTCCATTTTGGAGAACCCAGCAT
TCTTGCGGGAATACATATCTGAGTGAGTCACAGATTCAGAGTAGAGGTAAGCAAATTGATGTGAAAAATA
ACCTGCAAATACATGAAGACTTCATGAAGAAATCACCATTTCATGAGCATATTAAAACTGACACAGAACC
AAAACCCTGCAAAGGTAATGAATATGGCAAAATCATTAGTGATGGCTCCAACCAGAAATTACCCTTAGGA
GAGAAACCCCATCCATGTGGTGAGTGTGGAAGGGGCTTCAGTTATAGCCCAAGGCTTCCCCTTCATCCGA
ATGTTCACACAGGAGAAAAATGCTTCAGTCAAAGCTCACATCTGCGAACTCATCAGAGAATTCACCCAGG
AGAGAAACTCAATAGATGTCATGAATCTGGTGATTGCTTCAATAAGAGCTCTTTTCATTCTTATCAATCT
AATCATACAGGAGAGAAGTCTTATAGATGCGACAGTTGCGGCAAGGGATTCAGTAGCAGCACGGGTCTTA
TCATTCATTACAGAACTCATACTGGAGAGAAACCCTATAAATGCGAGGAATGTGGTAAATGCTTTAGTCA
AAGTTCAAATTTTCAGTGCCATCAGAGAGTCCACACTGAAGAAAAACCATACAAATGCGAAGAGTGTGGT
AAGGGCTTCGGTTGGAGTGTTAATCTCCGTGTTCACCAGAGGGTCCACAGGGGTGAGAAGCCCTATAAAT
GTGAGGAATGTGGTAAGGGCTTCACTCAGGCTGCACATTTTCACATCCATCAGAGAGTCCACACTGGAGA
GAAACCCTACAAGTGTGATGTGTGTGGTAAGGGCTTCAGCCACAATTCACCATTAATATGCCATCGGAGA
GTCCACACAGGAGAGAAGCCATACAAGTGTGAGGCGTGTGGGAAAGGCTTTACCCGTAATACAGATCTGC
ATATTCATTTCAGAGTTCACACGGGAGAGAAACCCTATAAATGTAAGGAGTGTGGTAAGGGCTTCAGTCA
GGCTTCAAATCTTCAAGTCCATCAGAATGTCCACACTGGGGAGAAACGATTCAAGTGTGAAACGTGTGGG
AAGGGCTTCAGTCAGTCCTCAAAGCTTCAAACCCATCAGCGAGTCCACACTGGAGAGAAACCATATAGAT
GTGATGTGTGTGGTAAGGACTTCAGTTATAGTTCAAATCTTAAACTACACCAAGTAATTCACACTGGAGA
AAAACCATATAAATGTGAGGAATGTGGGAAGGGCTTCAGTTGGAGATCAAATCTTCATGCACATCAAAGA
GTTCACTCAGGAGAAAAACCCTATAAATGTGAGCAGTGTGATAAGAGCTTCAGTCAGGCCATAGATTTTC
GGGTACATCAGAGAGTCCATACTGGAGAGAAGCCATACAAATGTGGTGTCTGTGGTAAGGGCTTCAGTCA
GTCCTCTGGTCTTCAATCCCATCAGAGAGTCCACACGGGGGAAAAGCCATACAAATGTGATGTGTGTGGA
AAGGGCTTTAGATACAGTTCGCAGTTTATATACCATCAGAGAGGCCACACTGGAGAAAAACCTTACAAAT
GTGAAGAGTGTGGGAAAGGCTTTGGTAGGAGCTTGAATCTTCGCCATCATCAGAGGGTCCACACGGGAGA
GAAACCCCATATATGTGAGGAGTGTGGTAAGGCCTTCAGTCTCCCCTCAAATCTTCGAGTCCACCTGGGT
GTTCACACCAGGGAAAAACTCTTTAAATGTGAAGAGTGTGGTAAAGGCTTCAGTCAGAGTGCACGTCTTG
AAGCCCATCAGAGAGTCCACACTGGAGAAAAACCATACAAATGTGACATATGTGATAAGGACTTCCGTCA
CCGTTCACGTCTTACATATCATCAGAAAGTCCATACTGGTAAAAAGCTTTACCCAACTTTCTTGTACAAA
GTGGTTGATATCGGTAAGCCTATCCCTAACCCTCTCCTCGGTCTCGATTCTACGTAGTAATGAACTAGTC
CGTAACTTGAAAGTATTTCGATTTCTTGGCTTTATATATCTTGTGGAAAGGACGAGTGTCAATACTACGG
AAATTTAAAACGCGTTAAGTCGACAATCAACCTCTGGATTACAAAATTTGTGAAAGATTGACTGGTATTC
TTAACTATGTTGCTCCTTTTACGCTATGTGGATACGCTGCTTTAATGCCTTTGTATCATGCTATTGCTTC
CCGTATGGCTTTCATTTTCTCCTCCTTGTATAAATCCTGGTTGCTGTCTCTTTATGAGGAGTTGTGGCCC
GTTGTCAGGCAACGTGGCGTGGTGTGCACTGTGTTTGCTGACGCAACCCCCACTGGTTGGGGCATTGCCA
CCACCTGTCAGCTCCTTTCCGGGACTTTCGCTTTCCCCCTCCCTATTGCCACGGCGGAACTCATCGCCGC
CTGCCTTGCCCGCTGCTGGACAGGGGCTCGGCTGTTGGGCACTGACAATTCCGTGGTGTTGTCGGGGAAA
TCATCGTCCTTTCCTTGGCTGCTCGCCTGTGTTGCCACCTGGATTCTGCGCGGGACGTCCTTCTGCTACG
TCCCTTCGGCCCTCAATCCAGCGGACCTTCCTTCCCGCGGCCTGCTGCCGGCTCTGCGGCCTCTTCCGCG
TCTTCGCCTTCGCCCTCAGACGAGTCGGATCTCCCTTTGGGCCGCCTCCCCGCGTCGACTTTAAGACCAA
TGACTTACAAGGCAGCTGTAGATCTTAGCCACTTTTTAAAAGAAAAGGGGGGACTGGAAGGGCTAATTCA
CTCCCAACGAAGACAAGATCTGCTTTTTGCTTGTACTGGGTCTCTCTGGTTAGACCAGATCTGAGCCTGG
GAGCTCTCTGGCTAACTAGGGAACCCACTGCTTAAGCCTCAATAAAGCTTGCCTTGAGTGCTTCAAGTAG
TGTGTGCCCGTCTGTTGTGTGACTCTGGTAACTAGAGATCCCTCAGACCCTTTTAGTCAGTGTGGAAAAT
CTCTAGCAGTACGTATAGTAGTTCATGTCATCTTATTATTCAGTATTTATAACTTGCAAAGAAATGAATA
TCAGAGAGTGAGAGGAACTTGTTTATTGCAGCTTATAATGGTTACAAATAAAGCAATAGCATCACAAATT
TCACAAATAAAGCATTTTTTTCACTGCATTCTAGTTGTGGTTTGTCCAAACTCATCAATGTATCTTATCA
TGTCTGGCTCTAGCTATCCCGCCCCTAACTCCGCCCATCCCGCCCCTAACTCCGCCCAGTTCCGCCCATT
CTCCGCCCCATGGCTGACTAATTTTTTTTATTTATGCAGAGGCCGAGGCCGCCTCGGCCTCTGAGCTATT
CCAGAAGTAGTGAGGAGGCTTTTTTGGAGGCCTAGGGACGTACCCAATTCGCCCTATAGTGAGTCGTATT
ACGCGCGCTCACTGGCCGTCGTTTTACAACGTCGTGACTGGGAAAACCCTGGCGTTACCCAACTTAATCG
CCTTGCAGCACATCCCCCTTTCGCCAGCTGGCGTAATAGCGAAGAGGCCCGCACCGATCGCCCTTCCCAA
CAGTTGCGCAGCCTGAATGGCGAATGGG
[124 nt withheld, positions 5279-5402]
C
[91 nt withheld, positions 5404-5494]
A
[49 nt withheld, positions 5496-5544]
CCTTTGACGTTGGAGTCCACGTTCTTT
[37 nt withheld, positions 5572-5608]
ACCCTATCTCGGTCTATTCTTTTGATTTATAAGGGATTTTGCCGATTTCGGCCTATTGGTTAAAAAATGA
GCTGATTTAACAAAAATTTAACGCGAATTTTAACAAAATATTAACGCTTACAATTTAGGTGGCACTTTTC
GGGGAAATGTGCGCGGAACCCCTATTTGTTTATTTTTCTAAATACATTCAAATATGTATCCGCTCATGAG
ACAATAACCCTGATAAATGCTTCAATAATATTGAAAAAGGAAGAGTATGAGTATTCAACATTTCCGTGTC
GCCCTTATTCCCTTTTTTGCGGCATTTTGCCTTCCTGTTTTTGCTCACCCAGAAACGCTGGTGAAAGTAA
AAGATGCTGAAGATCAGTTGGGTGCACGAGTGGGTTACATCGAACTGGATCTCAACAGCGGTAAGATCCT
TGAGAGTTTTCGCCCCGAAGAACGTTTTCCAATGATGAGCACTTTTAAAGTTCTGCTATGTGGCGCGGTA
TTATCCCGTATTGACGCCGGGCAAGAGCAACTCGGTCGCCGCATACACTATTCTCAGAATGACTTGGTTG
AGTACTCACCAGTCACAGAAAAGCATCTTACGGATGGCATGACAGTAAGAGAATTATGCAGTGCTGCCAT
AACCATGAGTGATAACACTGCGGCCAACTTACTTCTGACAACGATCGGAGGACCGAAGGAGCTAACCGCT
TTTTTGCACAACATGGGGGATCATGTAACTCGCCTTGATCGTTGGGAACCGGAGCTGAATGAAGCCATAC
CAAACGACGAGCGTGACACCACGATGCCTGTAGCAATGGCAACAACGTTGCGCAAACTATTAACTGGCGA
ACTACTTACTCTAGCTTCCCGGCAACAATTAATAGACTGGATGGAGGCGGATAAAGTTGCAGGACCACTT
CTGCGCTCGGCCCTTCCGGCTGGCTGGTTTATTGCTGATAAATCTGGAGCCGGTGAGCGTGGGTCTCGCG
GTATCATTGCAGCACTGGGGCCAGATGGTAAGCCCTCCCGTATCGTAGTTATCTACACGACGGGGAGTCA
GGCAACTATGGATGAACGAAATAGACAGATCGCTGAGATAGGTGCCTCACTGATTAAGCATTGGTAACTG
TCAGACCAAGTTTACTCATATATACTTTAGATTGATTTAAAACTTCATTTTTAATTTAAAAGGATCTAGG
TGAAGATCCTTTTTGATAATCTCATGACCAAAATCCCTTAACGTGAGTTTTCGTTCCACTGAGCGTCAGA
CCCCGTAGAAAAGATCAAAGGATCTTCTTGAGATCCTTTTTTTCTGCGCGTAATCTGCTGCTTGCAAACA
AAAAAACCACCGCTACCAGCGGTGGTTTGTTTGCCGGATCAAGAGCTACCAACTCTTTTTCCGAAGGTAA
CTGGCTTCAGCAGAGCGCAGATACCAAATACTGTTCTTCTAGTGTAGCCGTAGTTAGGCCACCACTTCAA
GAACTCTGTAGCACCGCCTACATACCTCGCTCTGCTAATCCTGTTACCAGTGGCTGCTGCCAGTGGCGAT
AAGTCGTGTCTTACCGGGTTGGACTCAAGACGATAGTTACCGGATAAGGCGCAGCGGTCGGGCTGAACGG
GGGGTTCGTGCACACAGCCCAGCTTGGAGCGAACGACCTACACCGAACTGAGATACCTACAGCGTGAGCT
ATGAGAAAGCGCCACGCTTCCCGAAGGGAGAAAGGCGGACAGGTATCCGGTAAGCGGCAGGGTCGGAACA
GGAGAGCGCACGAGGGAGCTTCCAGGGGGAAACGCCTGGTATCTTTATAGTCCTGTCGGGTTTCGCCACC
TCTGACTTGAGCGTCGATTTTTGTGATGCTCGTCAGGGGGGCGGAGCCTATGGAAAAACGCCAGCAACGC
GGCCTTTTTACGGTTCCTGGCCTTTTGCTGGCCTTTTGCTCACATGTTCTTTCCTGCGTTATCCCCTGAT
TCTGTGGATAACCGTATTACCGCCTTTGAGTGAGCTGATACCGCTCGCCGCAGCCGAACGACCGAGCGCA
GCGAGTCAGTGAGCGAGGAAGCGGAAGAGCGCCCAATACGCAAACCGCCTCTCCCCGCGCGTTGGCCGAT
TCATTAATGCAGCTGGCACGACAGGTTTCCCGACTGGAAAGCGGGCAGTGAGCGCAACGCAATTAATGTG
AGTTAGCTCACTCATTAGGCACCCCAGGCTTTACACTTTATGCTTCCGGCTCGTATGTTGTGTGGAATTG
TGAGCGGATAACAATTTCACACAGGAAACAGCTATGACCATGATTACGCCAAGCGCGCAATTAACCCTCA
CTAAAGGGAACAAAAGCTGGAGCTGCAAGCTTAATGTAGTCTTATGCAATACTCTTGTAGTCTTGCAACA
TGGTAACGATGAGTTAGCAACATGCCTTACAAGGAGAGAAAAAGCACCGTGCATGCCGATTGGTGGAAGT
AAGGTGGTACGATCGTGCCTTATTAGGAAGGCAACAGACGGGTCTGACATGGATTGGACGAACCACTGAA
TTGCCGCATTGCAGAGATATTGTATTTAAGTGCCTAGCTCGATACATAAACGGGTCTCTCTGGTTAGACC
AGATCTGAGCCTGGGAGCTCTCTGGCTAACTAGGGAACCCACTGCTTAAGCCTCAATAAAGCTTGCCTTG
AGTGCTTCAAGTAGTGTGTGCCCGTCTGTTGTGTGACTCTGGTAACTAGAGATCCCTCAGACCCTTTTAG
TCAGTGTGGAAAATCTCTAGCAGTGGCGCCCGAACAGGGACTTGAAAGCGAAAGGGAAACCAGAGGAGCT
CTCTCGACGCAGGACTCGGCTTGCTGAAGCGCGCACGGCAAGAGGCGAGGGGCGGCGACTGGTGAGTACG
CCAAAAATTTTGACTAGCGGAGGCTAGAAGGAGAGAGATGGGTGCGAGAGCGTCAGTATTAAGCGGGGGA
GAATTAGATCGCGATGGGAAAAAATTCGGTTAAGGCCAGGGGGAAAGAAAAAATATAAATTAAAACATAT
AGTATGGGCAAGCAGGGAGCTAGAACGATTCGCAGTTAATCCTGGCCTGTTAGAAACATCAGAAGGCTGT
AGACAAATACTGGGACAGCTACAACCATCCCTTCAGACAGGATCAGAAGAACTTAGATCATTATATAATA
CAGTAGCAACCCTCTATTGTGTGCATCAAAGGATAGAGATAAAAGACACCAAGGAAGCTTTAGACAAGAT
AGAGGAAGAGCAAAACAAAAGTAAGACCACCGCACAGCAAGCGGCCGCTGATCTTCAGACCTGGAGGAGG
AGATATGAGGGACAATTGGAGAAGTGAATTATATAAATATAAAGTAGTAAAAATTGAACCATTAGGAGTA
GCACCCACCAAGGCAAAGAGAAGAGTGGTGCAGAGAGAAAAAAGAGCAGTGGGAATAGGAGCTTTGTTCC
TTGGGTTCTTGGGAGCAGCAGGAAGCACTATGGGCGCAGCGTCAATGACGCTGACGGTACAGGCCAGACA
ATTATTGTCTGGTATAGTGCAGCAGCAGAACAATTTGCTGAGGGCTATTGAGGCGCAACAGCATCTGTTG
CAACTCACAGTCTGGGGCATCAAGCAGCTCCAGGCAAGAATCCTGGCTGTGGAAAGATACCTAAAGGATC
AACAGCTCCTGGGGATTTGGGGTTGCTCTGGAAAACTCATTTGCACCACTGCTGTGCCTTGGAATGCTAG
TTGGAGTAATAAATCTCTGGAACAGATTTGGAATCACACGACCTGGATGGAGTGGGACAGAGAAATTAAC
AATTACACAAGCTTAATACACTCCTTAATTGAAGAATCGCAAAACCAGCAAGAAAAGAATGAACAAGAAT
TATTGGAATTAGATAAATGGGCAAGTTTGTGGAATTGGTTTAACATAACAAATTGGCTGTGGTATATAAA
ATTATTCATAATGATAGTAGGAGGCTTGGTAGGTTTAAGAATAGTTTTTGCTGTACTTTCTATAGTGAAT
AGAGTTAGGCAGGGATATTCACCATTATCGTTTCAGACCCACCTCCCAACCCCGAGGGGACCCATGCATT
GCATCTCAATTAGTCAGCAACCAGGTGTGGAAAGTCCCCAGGCTCCCCAGCAGGCAGAAGTATGCAAAGC
ATGCGTCTCAATTAGTCAGCAACCATAGTCCCGCCCCTAACTCCGCCCATCCCGCCCCTAACTCCGCCCA
GTTCCGCCCATTCTCCGCCCCATGGCTGACTAATTTTTTTTATTTATGCAGAGGCCGAGGCCGCCTCGGC
CTCTGAGCTATTCCAGAAGTAGTGAGGAGGCTTTTTTGGAGGCCTAGGCTTTTGCAAAAAGCTTTCTAGA
GGTACCACCGGAGCTTACCATGACCGAGTACAAGCCCACGGTGCGCCTCGCCACCCGCGACGACGTCCCC
AGGGCCGTACGCACCCTCGCCGCCGCGTTCGCCGACTACCCCGCCACGCGCCACACCGTCGATCCGGACC
GCCACATCGAGCGGGTCACCGAGCTGCAAGAACTCTTCCTCACGCGCGTCGGGCTCGACATCGGCAAGGT
GTGGGTCGCGGACGACGGCGCCGCCGTGGCGGTCTGGACCACGCCGGAGAGCGTCGAAGCGGGGGCGGTG
TTCGCCGAGATCGGCCCGCGCATGGCCGAGTTGAGCGGTTCCCGGCTGGCCGCGCAGCAACAGATGGAAG
GCCTCCTGGCGCCGCACCGGCCCAAGGAGCCCGCGTGGTTCCTGGCCACCGTCGGCGTCTCGCCCGACCA
CCAGGGCAAGGGTCTGGGCAGCGCCGTCGTGCTCCCCGGAGTGGAGGCGGCCGAGCGCGCCGGGGTGCCC
GCCTTCCTGGAGACCTCCGCGCCCCGCAACCTCCCCTTCTACGAGCGGCTCGGCTTCACCGTCACCGCCG
ACGTCGAGGTGCCCGAAGGACCGCGCACCTGGTGCATGACCCGCAAGCCCGGTGCCAGTTAACGAATTCT
AGATCTTGAGACAAATGGCAGTATTCATCCACAATTTTAAAAGAAAAGGGGGGATTGGGGGGTACAGTGC
AGGGGAAAGAATAGTAGACATAATAGCAACAGACATACAAACTAAAGAATTACAAAAACAAATTACAAAA
ATTCAAAATTTTCGGGTTTATTACAGGGACAGCAGAGATCCACTTTGGCGCCGGCTCGAGGCCTGCAGGT
GCAAAGATGGATAAAGTTTTAAACAGAGAGGAATCTTTGCAGCTAATGGACCTTCTAGGTCTTGAAAGGA
GTGGGAATT
