>Addgene plasmid #144693 | TFORF3217 | depositor partial sequence | sequence record 286194 | Insert
ATCGATTGATCAACAAGTTTGTACAAAAAAGTTGGCATGCCATCTCAGAACTATGACCTTCCCCAGAAGA
AGCAGGAGAAAATGACCAAGTTTCAGGAGGCTGTGACATTCAAGGATGTGGCTGTGGTCTTCTCCAGGGA
GGAACTGCGACTGCTCGATCTTACCCAGAGGAAGCTGTACCGAGATGTCATGGTGGAGAACTTCAAGAAC
CTGGTTGCAGTGGGGCATCTTCCCTTCCAACCAGATATGGTATCCCAATTGGAAGCAGAAGAAAAGCTTT
GGATGATGGAAACAGAAACCCAAAGAAGCAGCAAGCATCAAAATAAGATGGAAACACTCCAAAAATTTGC
ATTAAAATACCTTTCAAATCAAGAGCTGTCCTGCTGGCAAATCTGGAAACAGGTTGCAAGTGAATTAACC
AGGTGTCTTCAGGGGAAGAGTTCCCAGTTATTACAAGGTGACTCTATTCAGGTTTCTGAAAATGAGAACA
ATATAATGAACCCTAAAGGAGATAGCTCTATTTATATTGAAAATCAAGAGTTTCCATTTTGGAGAACCCA
GCATTCTTGCGGGAATACATATCTGAGTGAGTCACAGATTCAGAGTAGAGGTAAGCAAATTGATGTGAAA
AATAACCTGCAAATACATGAAGACTTCATGAAGAAATCACCATTTCATGAGCATATTAAAACTGACACAG
AACCAAAACCCTGCAAAGGTAATGAATATGGCAAAATCATTAGTGATGGCTCCAACCAGAAATTACCCTT
AGGAGAGAAACCCCATCCATGTGGTGAGTGTGGAAGGGGCTTCAGTTATAGCCCAAGGCTTCCCCTTCAT
CCGAATGTTCACACAGGAGAAAAATGCTTCAGTCAAAGCTCACATCTGCGAACTCATCAGAGAATTCACC
CAGGAGAGAAACTCAATAGATGTCATGAATCTGGTGATTGCTTCAATAAGAGCTCTTTTCATTCTTATCA
ATCTAATCATACAGGAGAGAAGTCTTATAGATGCGACAGTTGCGGCAAGGGATTCAGTAGCAGCACGGGT
CTTATCATTCATTACAGAACTCATACTGGAGAGAAACCCTATAAATGCGAGGAATGTGGTAAATGCTTTA
GTCAAAGTTCAAATTTTCAGTGCCATCAGAGAGTCCACACTGAAGAAAAACCATACAAATGCGAAGAGTG
TGGTAAGGGCTTCGGTTGGAGTGTTAATCTCCGTGTTCACCAGAGGGTCCACAGGGGTGAGAAGCCCTAT
AAATGTGAGGAATGTGGTAAGGGCTTCACTCAGGCTGCACATTTTCACATCCATCAGAGAGTCCACACTG
GAGAGAAACCCTACAAGTGTGATGTGTGTGGTAAGGGCTTCAGCCACAATTCACCATTAATATGCCATCG
GAGAGTCCACACAGGAGAGAAGCCATACAAGTGTGAGGCGTGTGGGAAAGGCTTTACCCGTAATACAGAT
CTGCATATTCATTTCAGAGTTCACACGGGAGAGAAACCCTATAAATGTAAGGAGTGTGGTAAGGGCTTCA
GTCAGGCTTCAAATCTTCAAGTCCATCAGAATGTCCACACTGGGGAGAAACGATTCAAGTGTGAAACGTG
TGGGAAGGGCTTCAGTCAGTCCTCAAAGCTTCAAACCCATCAGCGAGTCCACACTGGAGAGAAACCATAT
AGATGTGATGTGTGTGGTAAGGACTTCAGTTATAGTTCAAATCTTAAACTACACCAAGTAATTCACACTG
GAGAAAAACCATATAAATGTGAGGAATGTGGGAAGGGCTTCAGTTGGAGATCAAATCTTCATGCACATCA
AAGAGTTCACTCAGGAGAAAAACCCTATAAATGTGAGCAGTGTGATAAGAGCTTCAGTCAGGCCATAGAT
TTTCGGGTACATCAGAGAGTCCATACTGGAGAGAAGCCATACAAATGTGGTGTCTGTGGTAAGGGCTTCA
GTCAGTCCTCTGGTCTTCAATCCCATCAGAGAGTCCACACGGGGGAAAAGCCATACAAATGTGATGTGTG
TGGAAAGGGCTTTAGATACAGTTCGCAGTTTATATACCATCAGAGAGGCCACACTGGAGAAAAACCTTAC
AAATGTGAAGAGTGTGGGAAAGGCTTTGGTAGGAGCTTGAATCTTCGCCATCATCAGAGGGTCCACACGG
GAGAGAAACCCCATATATGTGAGGAGTGTGGTAAGGCCTTCAGTCTCCCCTCAAATCTTCGAGTCCACCT
GGGTGTTCACACCAGGGAAAAACTCTTTAAATGTGAAGAGTGTGGTAAAGGCTTCAGTCAGAGTGCACGT
CTTGAAGCCCATCAGAGAGTCCACACTGGAGAAAAACCATACAAATGTGACATATGTGATAAGGACTTCC
GTCACCGTTCACGTCTTACATATCATCAGAAAGTCCATACTGGTAAAAAGCTTTACCCAACTTTCTTGTA
CAAAGTGGTTGATATCGGTAAGCCTATCCCTAACCCTCTCCTCGGTCTCGATTCTACGTAGTAATGAACT
AGTCCGTAACTTGAAAGTATTTCGATTTCTTGGCTTTATATATCTTGTGGAAAGGACGAGTGTCAATACT
ACGGAAATTTAAA
