>Addgene plasmid #144693 | TFORF3217 | depositor partial sequence | sequence record 286195 | Barcode
GTGTCAATACTACGGAAATTTAAA
